>Addgene plasmid #72137 | Sema3a(L, del13)-Fc-His | depositor full sequence | sequence record 139911 | Full sequence
GTCGAGGTCTCGACGGTATCGATTGACATTGATTATTGACTAGCTAGTTATTAATAGTAATCAATTACGG
GGTCATTAGTTCATAGCCCATATATGGAGTTCCGCGTTACATAACTTACGGTAAATGGCCCGCCTGGCTG
ACCGCCCAACGACCCCCGCCCATTGACGTCAATAATGACGTATGTTCCCATAGTAACGCCAATAGGGACT
TTCCATTGACGTCAATGGGTGGAGTATTTACGGTAAACTGCCCACTTGGCAGTACATCAAGTGTATCATA
TGCCAAGTCCGCCCCCTATTGACGTCAATGACGGTAAATGGCCCGCCTGGCATTATGCCCAGTACATGAC
CTTACGGGACTTTCCTACTTGGCAGTACATCTACGTATTAGTCATCGCTATTACCATGGTGATGCGGTTT
TGGCAGTACACCAATGGGCGTGGATAGCGGTTTGACTCACGGGGATTTCCAAGTCTCCACCCCATTGACG
TCAATGGGAGTTTGTTTTGGCACCAAAATCAACGGGACTTTCCAAAATGTCGTAATAACCCCGCCCCGTT
GACGCAAATGGGCGGTAGGCGTGTACGGTGGGAGGTCTATATAAGCAGAGCTCGTTTAGTGAACCGTCAG
ATCGCCTGGAGACGCCATCCACGCTGTTTTGACCTCCATAGAAGACACCGGGACCGATCCAGCCTCCGCG
GCCGGGAACGGTGCATTGGAACGCGGATTCCCCGTGCCAAGAGTGACGTAAGTACCGCCTATAGACTCTA
TAGGCACACCCCTTTGGCTCTTATGCATGCTATACTGTTTTTGGCTTGGGGCCTATACACCCCCGCTTCC
ATATGCTATAGGTGATGGTATAGCTTAGCCTATAGGTGTGGGTTATTGACCATTATTGACCACTCCCCTA
TTGGTGACGATACTTTCCATTACTAATCCATAACATGGCTCTTTGCCACAACTATCTCTATTGGCTATAT
GCCAATACTCTGTCCTTCAGAGACTGACACGGACTCTGTATTTTTACAGGATGGGGTCCCATTTATTATT
TACAAATTCACATATACAACAACGCCGTCCCCCGTGCCCGCAGTTTTTATTAAACATAGCGTGGGATCTC
CACGCGAATCTCGGGTACGTGTTCCGGACATGGGCTCTTCTCCGGTAGCGGCGGAGCTTCCACATCCGAG
CCCTGGTCCCATGCCTCCAGCGGCTCATGGTCGCTCGGCAGCTCCTTGCTCCTAACAGTGGAGGCCAGAC
TTAGGCACAGCACAATGCCCACCACCACCAGTGTGCCGCACAAGGCCGTGGCGGTAGGGTATGTGTCTGA
AAATGAGCTCGGAGATTGGGCTCGCACCGCTGACGCAGATGGAAGACTTAAGGCAGCGGCAGAAGAAGAT
GCAGGCAGCTGAGTTGTTGTATTCTGATAAGAGTCAGAGGTAACTCCCGTTGCGGTGCTGTTAACGGTGG
AGGGCAGTGTAGTCTGAGCAGTACTCGTTGCTGCCGCGCGCGCCACCAGACATAATAGCTGACAGACTAA
CAGACTGTTCCTTTCCATGGGTCTTTTCTGCAGAAGCTTGAATTCTCGAGGATCCGCGGCCGCGCCACCA
TGGGCTGGTTCACTGGGATTGCCTGTCTTTTCTGGGGTGTATTACTTACAGCCAGAGCAAACTATGCAAA
CGGAAAGAACAATGTGCCAAGACTGAAATTATCGTACAAAGAAATGTTGGAATCCAACAATGTGATCACT
TTTAATGGCTTGGCCAACAGCTCCAGTTACCACACCTTCCTTCTGGATGAAGAACGGAGTAGACTATATG
TTGGAGCAAAAGATCATATATTTTCATTCAACTTGGTGAACATTAAAGATTTTCAAAAGATTGTGTGGCC
AGTATCTTACACAAGGAGAGATGAATGCAAATGGGCTGGAAAAGATATCCTGAAAGAATGTGCCAATTTC
ATCAAGGTCCTGGAGGCTTATAATCAGACTCACTTGTATGCCTGTGGAACTGGGGCTTTCCATCCAATCT
GCACCTATATTGAAGTTGGACATCATCCTGAGGACAACATTTTTAAGCTGCAGGACTCACATTTTGAAAA
CGGTCGTGGGAAGAGCCCTTATGATCCCAAACTACTGACTGCCTCTCTTCTAATAGACGGTGAGTTGTAC
TCTGGAACTGCTGCGGACTTCATGGGACGGGACTTCGCTATCTTCAGAACACTGGGGCACCATCACCCCA
TCAGGACGGAGCAGCATGACTCCCGGTGGCTCAATGATCCTAGATTCATCAGTGCCCATCTCATCCCAGA
GAGTGACAACCCTGAAGATGACAAAGTATATTTTTTCTTCCGAGAAAATGCAATAGACGGAGAACACTCT
GGAAAAGCCACTCATGCTAGAATAGGTCAGATATGCAAGAATGACTTTGGTGGACACAGAAGTCTTGTGA
ATAAATGGACAACATTCCTAAAAGCACGCCTGATTTGCTCTGTGCCCGGTCCCAATGGCATTGACACCCA
TTTTGATGAATTGCAGGATGTATTCCTAATGAACTCTAAAGATCCTAAAAATCCGATCGTCTATGGAGTG
TTCACAACATCAAGCAACATCTTTAAGGGATCTGCTGTGTGCATGTACAGCATGAGTGATGTAAGAAGGG
TGTTCCTTGGTCCATATGCTCACAGAGATGGTCCCAACTATCAGTGGGTGCCTTACCAAGGAAGAGTCCC
TTATCCACGGCCAGGAACTTGTCCCAGTAAAACATTTGGCGGATTTGACTCCACAAAGGACCTTCCTGAT
GATGTCATAACTTTTGCAAGAAGTCATCCAGCCATGTACAACCCAGTGTTTCCTATAAATAATCGCCCGA
TCATGATCAAAACAGATGTAAATTATCAGTTCACACAAATTGTTGTAGACCGAGTGGATGCAGAAGATGG
CCAGTATGATGTTATGTTCATCGGAACAGATGTTGGAACCGTTCTTAAAGTGGTTTCAGTCCCCAAGGAG
ACTTGGCATGACCTAGAAGAAGTTCTTCTGGAAGAAATGACCGTCTTCCGGGAACCAACAACTATTTCGG
CAATGGAGCTTTCTACTAAACAGCAACAGCTGTACATTGGCTCAACTGCGGGAGTGGCACAGCTTCCTCT
ACACCGCTGTGACATCTATGGCAAAGCCTGTGCAGAATGCTGCCTCGCTCGGGACCCTTACTGTGCCTGG
GATGGGTCCTCATGCTCACGCTATTTTCCTACTGCAAAGGCCCGCACAAGAGCACAAGATATAAGGAATG
GAGACCCACTGACTCACTGCTCTGACTTGCAGCACCATGATAATCATCATGGGCCCAGCCTTGAAGAGAG
AATCATCTATGGAGTGGAAAACAGTAGTACATTCTTGGAATGCAGTCCGAAGTCACAGAGAGCCTTGGTA
TATTGGCAATTTCAGAGGAGAAATGAAGATCGAAAAGAGGAGATCAGAATGGGTGATCATATCATCAGGA
CAGAACAAGGGCTCCTGCTCCGTAGCCTGCAGAAGAAGGATTCAGGCAATTACCTGTGTCACGCTGTGGA
ACACGGATTCATGCAAACTCTTCTTAAGGTAACCCTGGAAGTCATTGACACAGAACATTTGGAAGAACTT
CTTCATAAAGATGACGATGGAGATGGCTCTAAGATAAAAGAAATGTCGAGCAGCATGACGCCCAGCCAGA
AAGTCTGGTACCGAGACTTCATGCAGCTCATTAACCACCCCAACCTGAACACGATGGATGAGTTCTGTGA
ACAAGTGTGGAAAAGGGACCGAAAGCAACGCCGACAAAGGCCGGGGCACTCTCAAGGGAGCAGCAACAAG
TGGAAGCACATGCAAGAGAGCAAGAAAGGTAGAAACGGCGCGCCTGACAAAACTCACACATGCCCACCGT
GCCCAGCACCTGAACTCCTGGGGGGACCGTCAGTCTTCCTCTTCCCCCCAAAACCCAAGGACACCCTCAT
GATCTCCCGGACCCCTGAGGTCACATGCGTGGTGGTGGACGTGAGCCACGAAGACCCTGAGGTCAAGTTC
AACTGGTACGTGGACGGCGTGGAGGTGCATAATGCCAAGACAAAGCCGCGGGAGGAGCAGTACAACAGCA
CGTACCGTGTGGTCAGCGTCCTCACCGTCCTGCACCAGGACTGGCTGAATGGCAAGGAGTACAAGTGCAA
GGTCTCCAACAAAGCCCTCCCAGCCCCCATCGAGAAAACCATCTCCAAAGCCAAAGGGCAGCCCCGAGAA
CCACAGGTGTATACCCTGCCCCCATCCCGGGATGAGCTGACCAAGAACCAGGTCAGCCTGACCTGCCTGG
TCAAAGGCTTCTATCCCAGCGACATCGCCGTGGAGTGGGAGAGCAATGGGCAGCCGGAGAACAACTACAA
GACCACGCCTCCCGTGCTGGACTCCGACGGCTCCTTCTTCCTCTACAGCAAGCTCACCGTGGACAAGAGC
AGGTGGCAGCAGGGGAACGTCTTCTCATGCTCCGTGATGCATGAGGCTCTGCACAACCACTACACGCAGA
AGAGCCTCTCCCTGTCTCCGGGTAAAGGCGGCCATCATCACCATCACCATTAATCTAGAGATCTTATTAA
AGCAGAACTTGTTTATTGCAGCTTATAATGGTTACAAATAAAGCAATAGCATCACAAATTTCACAAATAA
AGCATTTTTTTCACTGCATTCTAGTTGTGGTTTGTCCAAACTCATCAATGTATCTTATCATGTCTGGTCG
ACTCTAGCTAGACTCTTCCGCTTCCTCGCTCACTGACTCGCTGCGCTCGGTCGTTCGGCTGCGGCGAGCG
GTATCAGCTCACTCAAAGGCGGTAATACGGTTATCCACAGAATCAGGGGATAACGCAGGAAAGAACATGT
GAGCAAAAGGCCAGCAAAAGGCCAGGAACCGTAAAAAGGCCGCGTTGCTGGCGTTTTTCCATAGGCTCCG
CCCCCCTGACGAGCATCACAAAAATCGACGCTCAAGTCAGAGGTGGCGAAACCCGACAGGACTATAAAGA
TACCAGGCGTTTCCCCCTGGAAGCTCCCTCGTGCGCTCTCCTGTTCCGACCCTGCCGCTTACCGGATACC
TGTCCGCCTTTCTCCCTTCGGGAAGCGTGGCGCTTTCTCATAGCTCACGCTGTAGGTATCTCAGTTCGGT
GTAGGTCGTTCGCTCCAAGCTGGGCTGTGTGCACGAACCCCCCGTTCAGCCCGACCGCTGCGCCTTATCC
GGTAACTATCGTCTTGAGTCCAACCCGGTAAGACACGACTTATCGCCACTGGCAGCAGCCACTGGTAACA
GGATTAGCAGAGCGAGGTATGTAGGCGGTGCTACAGAGTTCTTGAAGTGGTGGCCTAACTACGGCTACAC
TAGAAGAACAGTATTTGGTATCTGCGCTCTGCTGAAGCCAGTTACCTTCGGAAAAAGAGTTGGTAGCTCT
TGATCCGGCAAACAAACCACCGCTGGTAGCGGTGGTTTTTTTGTTTGCAAGCAGCAGATTACGCGCAGAA
AAAAAGGATCTCAAGAAGATCCTTTGATCTTTTCTACGGGGTCTGACGCTCAGTGGAACGAAAACTCACG
TTAAGGGATTTTGGTCATGAGATTATCAAAAAGGATCTTCACCTAGATCCTTTTAAATTAAAAATGAAGT
TTTAAATCAATCTAAAGTATATATGAGTAAACTTGGTCTGACAGTTACCAATGCTTAATCAGTGAGGCAC
CTATCTCAGCGATCTGTCTATTTCGTTCATCCATAGTTGCCTGACTCCCCGTCGTGTAGATAACTACGAT
ACGGGAGGGCTTACCATCTGGCCCCAGTGCTGCAATGATACCGCGAGACCCACGCTCACCGGCTCCAGAT
TTATCAGCAATAAACCAGCCAGCCGGAAGGGCCGAGCGCAGAAGTGGTCCTGCAACTTTATCCGCCTCCA
TCCAGTCTATTAATTGTTGCCGGGAAGCTAGAGTAAGTAGTTCGCCAGTTAATAGTTTGCGCAACGTTGT
TGCCATTGCTACAGGCATCGTGGTGTCACGCTCGTCGTTTGGTATGGCTTCATTCAGCTCCGGTTCCCAA
CGATCAAGGCGAGTTACATGATCCCCCATGTTGTGCAAAAAAGCGGTTAGCTCCTTCGGTCCTCCGATCG
TTGTCAGAAGTAAGTTGGCCGCAGTGTTATCACTCATGGTTATGGCAGCACTGCATAATTCTCTTACTGT
CATGCCATCCGTAAGATGCTTTTCTGTGACTGGTGAGTACTCAACCAAGTCATTCTGAGAATAGTGTATG
CGGCGACCGAGTTGCTCTTGCCCGGCGTCAATACGGGATAATACCGCGCCACATAGCAGAACTTTAAAAG
TGCTCATCATTGGAAAACGTTCTTCGGGGCGAAAACTCTCAAGGATCTTACCGCTGTTGAGATCCAGTTC
GATGTAACCCACTCGTGCACCCAACTGATCTTCAGCATCTTTTACTTTCACCAGCGTTTCTGGGTGAGCA
AAAACAGGAAGGCAAAATGCCGCAAAAAAGGGAATAAGGGCGACACGGAAATGTTGAATACTCATACTCT
TCCTTTTTCAATATTATTGAAGCATTTATCAGGGTTATTGTCTCATGAGCGGATACATATTTGAATGTAT
TTAGAAAAATAAACAAATAGGGGTTCCGCGCACATTTCCCCGAAAAGTGCCACCTGACGTCTAAGAAACC
ATTATTATCATGACATTAACCTATAAAAATAGGCGTATCACGAGGCCCTTTCGTCTCGCGCGTTTCGGTG
ATGACGGTGAAAACCTCTGACACATGCAGCTCCCGGAGGAATGTGTGTCAGTTAGGGTGTGGAAAGTCCC
CAGGCTCCCCAGGCAGGCAGAAGTATGCAAAGCATGCATCTCAATTAGTCAGCAACCAGGTGTGGAAAGT
CCCCAGGCTCCCCAGCAGGCAGAAGTATGCAAAGCATGCATCTCAATTAGTCAGCAACCATAGTCCCGCC
CCTAACTCCGCCCATCCCGCCCCTAACTCCGCCCAGTTCCGCCCATTCTCCGCCCCATGGCTGACTAATT
TTTTTTATTTATGCAGAGGCCGAGGCCGCCTCTGCCTCTGAGCTATTCCAGAAGTAGTGAGGAGGCTTTT
TTGGAGGCCTAGGCTTTTGCAAAAAGCTCCCGGGAGCTTGTATATCCATTTTCGTCCCGGAGACGGTCAC
AGCTTGTCTGTAAGCGGATGCCGGGAGCAGACAAGCCCGTCAGGGCGCGTCAGCGGGTGTTGGCGGGTGT
CGGGGCTGGCTTAACTATGCGGCATCAGAGCAGATTGTACTGAGAGTGCACCATATGCGGTGTGAAATAC
CGCACAGATGCGTAAGGAGAAAATACCGCATCAGGAAATTGTAAGCGTTAATATTTTGTTAAAATTCGCG
TTAAATTTTTGTTAAATCAGCTCATTTTTTAACCAATAGGCCGAAATCGGCAAAATCCCTTATAAATCAA
AAGAATAGACCGAGATAGGGT
[37 nt withheld, positions 7512-7548]
AAAGAACGTGGACTCCAACGTCAAAGG
[49 nt withheld, positions 7576-7624]
T
[91 nt withheld, positions 7626-7716]
G
[124 nt withheld, positions 7718-7841]
CCATTCGCCATTCAGGCTGCGCAACTGTTGGGAAGGGCGATCGGTGCGGGCCTCTTCGCTATTACGCCAG
CTGGCGAAAGGGGGATGTGCTGCAAGGCGATTAAGTTGGGTAACGCCAGGGTTTTCCCAGTCACGACGTT
GTAAAACGACGGCCAGTGAATT
Features (pLannotate 1.2.2; 14 found; start..end, strand, type, name):
     25..408     +  enhancer       CMV enhancer: human cytomegalovirus immediate early enhancer
    410..609     +  promoter       CMV promoter: human cytomegalovirus (CMV) immediate early promoter
    748..1573    +  intron         CMV intron A: human cytomegalovirus intron A (Chapman et al., 1991)
   1610..3886    +  CDS            Sema3a: SEM3A_MOUSE - Also known as Semad, SemD. Experimental evidence at protein level: Swiss-Prot protein existence level 1. Plays a role in growth cones guidance. May function to pattern sensory projections by selectively repelling axons that normally terminate dorsally. Involved in the development of the olfactory system and in neuronal control of puberty (By similarity). From Mus musculus (Mouse).
   3896..4576    +  CDS            IGHG1 (fragment): IGHG1_HUMAN - Experimental evidence at protein level: Swiss-Prot protein existence level 1. Constant region of immunoglobulin heavy chains. Immunoglobulins, also known as antibodies, are membrane-bound or secreted glycoproteins produced by B lymphocytes. In the recognition phase of humoral immunity, the membrane-bound immunoglobulins serve as receptors which, upon binding of a specific antigen, trigger the clonal expansion and differentiation of B lymphocytes into immunoglobulins- secreting plasma cells. Secreted immunoglobulins mediate the effector phase of humoral immunity, which results in
   4626..4747    +  polyA_signal   SV40 poly(A) signal: SV40 polyadenylation signal
   4956..5544    -  rep_origin     ori: high-copy-number ColE1/pMB1/pBR322/pUC origin of replication
   5715..6575    -  CDS            AmpR: β-lactamase; bla; confers resistance to ampicillin, carbenicillin, and related antibiotics
   6576..6680    -  promoter       AmpR promoter: bla
   6775..6810    +  CDS            rop (fragment): Rop protein, which maintains plasmids at low copy number; rop
   6833..7163    +  promoter       SV40 promoter: SV40 enhancer and early promoter
   7286..7385    +  misc_feature   bom (fragment): basis of mobility region from pBR322
   7413..7841    -  rep_origin     f1 ori (sequence partly withheld): f1 bacteriophage origin of replication; arrow indicates direction of (+) strand synthesis
   7845..8002    -  CDS            lacZα (fragment): LacZα fragment of β-galactosidase; lacZ fragment
