[The description below was written by a language model from this plasmid's Addgene catalogue record and pLannotate feature annotations shown in this document.]
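Description:
Sema3a(L, del13)-Fc-His is an 8.0 kb mammalian expression plasmid built on the pCMVi-SV40ori backbone and designed to produce a soluble, tagged form of mouse Semaphorin 3A. It is maintained in E. coli at high copy through a ColE1/pUC-type origin with ampicillin selection (β-lactamase under its own promoter). The backbone also carries an f1 phage origin along with short remnants of rop, bom and lacZα that are vestiges of earlier cloning vectors rather than functional parts. An SV40 enhancer/early promoter region is annotated. This region contains the SV40 origin referred to in the backbone name, which would permit episomal amplification in cells expressing large T antigen.

The expression cassette uses the human cytomegalovirus immediate early enhancer and promoter followed by CMV intron A, an arrangement that generally boosts transcript processing and protein yield. Downstream, a 2,277 bp Sema3a coding sequence is inserted between NotI and AscI sites, both of which are retained. According to the record, this is the "long" form truncated at cleavage site P3 and lacking exon 13. It is fused in frame at its C terminus to the Fc region of human IgG1 and a 6X histidine tag supplied by the backbone, although the His tag is not separately annotated in the feature table. An SV40 polyadenylation signal terminates the transcript. The Fc portion typically dimerises the fusion and allows capture or detection with Fc-binding reagents, while the His tag provides a route to metal-affinity purification. The associated publication describes an extracellular biochemical screen for binding interactions among neuronal recognition proteins in the retina, consistent with using this construct to generate secreted Sema3A protein for binding assays.
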