Addgene plasmid #72137: Sema3a(L, del13)-Fc-His
Purpose: Expresses the Sema3A protein (truncated at cleavage site P3; ie, long and missing exon 13), C-terminally fused to the Fc region of human IgG1 + 6X histidine tag.
Depositing lab: Woj Wojtowicz. Depositing organization: University of California, Berkeley. Publication: An extracellular biochemical screen reveals that FLRTs and Unc5s mediate neuronal subtype recognition in the retina. Visser JJ, Cheng Y, Perry SC, Chastain AB, Parsa B, Masri SS, Ray TA, Kay JN, Wojtowicz WM. Elife. 2015 Dec 3;4. pii: e08149. doi: 10.7554/eLife.08149. PubMed 26633812.
Backbone
  Vector backbone: pCMVi-SV40ori
  Vector type: Mammalian Expression
Growth in bacteria
  Bacterial resistance: Ampicillin, 100 μg/mL
  Growth temperature: 37°C
  Growth strain: DH5alpha
  Copy number: High Copy
Gene/Insert
  Gene/Insert name: Sema3a (alt names: Semaphorin 3A; SemD; SEMA1; Semad; coll-1; Hsema-I; NCBI gene ID 20346)
  Species: M. musculus (mouse)
  Insert size (bp): 2277
  Entrez Gene: Sema3a (a.k.a. Hsema-I, SEMA1, SemD, Semad, coll-1)
  Promoter: CMV
  Tag / fusion protein: Fc-His (C terminal on backbone)
  Cloning method: Restriction Enzyme; 5′ cloning site NotI (not destroyed); 3′ cloning site AscI (not destroyed)
  Sequencing primers: 5′ GTCAGAGGTAACTCCCGTTGC; 3′ ATCATGAGGGTGTCCTTG
Terms and licenses: Academic/Nonprofit Terms; Industry Terms: Not Available to Industry
How to cite: Sema3a(L, del13)-Fc-His was a gift from Woj Wojtowicz (Addgene plasmid # 72137 ; http://n2t.net/addgene:72137 ; RRID:Addgene_72137)
