>Addgene plasmid #72137 | Sema3a(L, del13)-Fc-His | addgene partial sequence | sequence record 139909 | pMRB101-F 5'-aagatgcaggcagctgagtt-3'
ACGGTGGAGGGCAGTGTAGTCTGAGCAGTACTCGTTGCTGCCGCGCGCGCCACCAGACATAATAGCTGAC
AGACTAACAGACTGTTCCTTTCCATGGGTCTTTTCTGCAGAAGCTTGAATTCTCGAGGATCCGCGGCCGC
GCCACCATGGGCTGGTTCACTGGGATTGCCTGTCTTTTCTGGGGTGTATTACTTACAGCCAGAGCAAACT
ATGCAAACGGAAAGAACAATGTGCCAAGACTGAAATTATCGTACAAAGAAATGTTGGAATCCAACAATGT
GATCACTTTTAATGGCTTGGCCAACAGCTCCAGTTACCACACCTTCCTTCTGGATGAAGAACGGAGTAGA
CTATATGTTGGAGCAAAAGATCATATATTTTCATTCAACTTGGTGAACATTAAAGATTTTCAAAAGATTG
TGTGGCCAGTATCTTACACAAGGAGAGATGAATGCAAATGGGCTGGAAAAGATATCCTGAAAGAATGTGC
CAATTTCATCAAGGTCCTGGAGGCTTATAATCAGACTCACTTGTATGCCTGTGGAACTGGGGCTTTCCAT
CCAATCTGCACCTATATTGAAGTTGGACATCATCCTGAGGACAACATTTTTAAGCTGCAGGACTCACATT
TTGAAA
