>Addgene plasmid #72137 | Sema3a(L, del13)-Fc-His | addgene partial sequence | sequence record 139910 | SV40pA-R 5'-GAAATTTGTGATGCTATTGC-3'
ATAAGATCTCTAGATTAATGGTGATGGTGATGATGGCCGCCTTTACCCGGAGACAGGGAGAGGCTCTTCT
GCGTGTAGTGGTTGTGCAGAGCCTCATGCATCACGGAGCATGAGAAGACGTTCCCCTGCTGCCACCTGCT
CTTGTCCACGGTGAGCTTGCTGTAGAGGAAGAAGGAGCCGTCGGAGTCCAGCACGGGAGGCGTGGTCTTG
TAGTTGTTCTCCGGCTGCCCATTGCTCTCCCACTCCACGGCGATGTCGCTGGGATAGAAGCCTTTGACCA
GGCAGGTCAGGCTGACCTGGTTCTTGGTCAGCTCATCCCGGGATGGGGGCAGGGTATACACCTGTGGTTC
TCGGGGCTGCCCTTTGGCTTTGGAGATGGTTTTCTCGATGGGGGCTGGGAGGGCTTTGTTGGAGACCTTG
CACTTGTACTCCTTGCCATTCAGCCAGTCCTGGTGCAGGACGGTGAGGACGCTGACCACACGGTACGTGC
TGTTGTACTGCTCCTCCCGCGGCTTTGTCTTGGCATTATGCACCTCCACGCCGTCCACGTACCAGTTGAA
CTTGACCTCAGGGTCTTCGTGGCTCACGTCCACCACCACGCATGTGACCTCAGGGGTCCGGGAGATCATG
AGGGTGTCCTTGGGTTTTGGGGGGAAGAGGAAGACTGACGGTCCCCCCAGGAGTTCAGGTGCTGGGCACG
GTGGGCATGTGTGAGTTTTGTCAGGCGCGCCGTTTCTACCTTTCTTGCTCTCTTGCATGTGCTTCCACTT
GTTGCTGCTCC
